Addgene plasmid #127105: pENTR4_G3BP2
Depositing lab: Thomas Tuschl. Depositing organization: Rockefeller University. Publication: The G3BP1-Family-USP10 Deubiquitinase Complex Rescues Ubiquitinated 40S Subunits of Ribosomes Stalled in Translation from Lysosomal Degradation. Meyer C, Garzia A, Morozov P, Molina H, Tuschl T. Mol Cell. 2020 Mar 19;77(6):1193-1205.e5. doi: 10.1016/j.molcel.2019.12.024. Epub 2020 Jan 24. PubMed 31981475.
Backbone
  Vector backbone: pDONR221
  Vector type: Gateway shuttling vector
Growth in bacteria
  Bacterial resistance: Kanamycin, 50 μg/mL
  Growth temperature: 37°C
  Growth strain: DH5alpha
  Copy number: Unknown
Gene/Insert
  Gene/Insert name: G3BP2
  Species: H. sapiens (human)
  Entrez Gene: G3BP2
  Cloning method: Gateway Cloning
Terms and licenses: Academic/Nonprofit Terms; Industry Terms: Not Available to Industry
How to cite: pENTR4_G3BP2 was a gift from Thomas Tuschl (Addgene plasmid # 127105 ; http://n2t.net/addgene:127105 ; RRID:Addgene_127105)
