[The description below was written by a language model from this plasmid's Addgene catalogue record and pLannotate feature annotations shown in this document.]
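Description:
pENTR4_G3BP2 is a Gateway entry (shuttling) clone of about 4 kb carrying the human G3BP2 coding sequence. The catalogue lists pDONR221 as the backbone, although the plasmid name suggests a pENTR4-type entry vector. Either way, the annotated structure is that of a standard entry clone. It is propagated in E. coli through a high-copy ColE1/pUC-type origin and selected with kanamycin via an aminoglycoside phosphotransferase (KanR) gene. The rrnB T1 and T2 transcription terminators lie upstream of the cloning region, where they shield the insert from read-through transcription originating in the backbone. Short lacZα and lacI fragments are also annotated and appear to be non-functional vector remnants.

The payload is the G3BP2 open reading frame, roughly 1.45 kb, flanked directly by attL1 and attL2 recombination sites. G3BP2 encodes a scaffold protein involved in cytoplasmic stress granule assembly. No epitope tags or reporters are annotated, and there is no promoter positioned to express the gene. The only promoter found is a T7 promoter lying outside attL2 on the opposite strand, so the plasmid is not an expression construct in its own right. Instead, the attL sites allow the ORF to be moved in a defined orientation by an LR Clonase reaction into any attR-containing destination vector, which then supplies the promoter, tags and host-specific selection. The associated publication concerns the G3BP1-family–USP10 deubiquitinase complex and the fate of ubiquitinated 40S subunits from stalled ribosomes, so the clone presumably served as the source for G3BP2 expression constructs in that work. The record does not specify which destination vectors were used.
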