Features (pLannotate 1.2.2; 10 found; start..end, strand, type, name):
     37..64      -  terminator     rrnB T2 terminator: transcription terminator T2 from the E. coli rrnB gene
    196..239     +  terminator     rrnB T1 terminator: Escherichia coli rrnB; transcription terminator T1 from the E. coli rrnB gene
    286..322     -  CDS            lacZα (fragment): LacZα fragment of β-galactosidase; lacZ fragment
    338..437     +  protein_bind   attL1: mutant version of attL; recombination site for the Gateway® LR reaction LR Clonase™
    440..1885    +  CDS            G3BP2 (sequence withheld): G3BP2_HUMAN - Also known as KIAA0660. Experimental evidence at protein level: Swiss-Prot protein existence level 1. Scaffold protein that plays an essential role in cytoplasmic stress granule formation which acts as a platform for antiviral signaling. From Homo sapiens (Human).
   1890..1989    -  protein_bind   attL2: mutant version of attL; recombination site for the Gateway® LR reaction LR Clonase™
   2007..2025    -  promoter       T7 promoter: promoter for bacteriophage T7 RNA polymerase
   2159..2968    +  CDS            KanR: aminoglycoside phosphotransferase; aph(3')-Ia; confers resistance to kanamycin in bacteria or G418 (Geneticin®) in eukaryotes
   3115..3703    +  rep_origin     ori: high-copy-number ColE1/pMB1/pBR322/pUC origin of replication
   3886..3978    +  CDS            lacI (fragment): lac repressor; lacI; The lac repressor binds to the lac operator to inhibit transcription in E. coli. This inhibition can be relieved by adding lactose or isopropyl-β-D-thiogalactopyranoside (IPTG).
>Addgene plasmid #127105 | pENTR4_G3BP2 | addgene full sequence | sequence record 251367 | Addgene NGS Result
GCGTACCGCTAGCCAGGAAGAGTTTGTAGAAACGCAAAAAGGCCATCCGTCAGGATGGCCTTCTGCTTAG
TTTGATGCCTGGCAGTTTATGGCGGGCGTCCTGCCCGCCACCCTCCGGGCCGTTGCTTCACAACGTTCAA
ATCCGCTCCCGGCGGATTTGTCCTACTCAGGAGAGCGTTCACCGACAAACAACAGATAAAACGAAAGGCC
CAGTCTTCCGACTGAGCCTTTCGTTTTATTTGATGCCTGGCAGTTCCCTACTCTCGCGTTAACGCTAGCA
TGGATGTTTTCCCAGTCACGACGTTGTAAAACGACGGCCAGTCTTAAGCTCGGGCCCCAAATAATGATTT
TATTTTGACTGATAGTGACCTGTTCGTTGCAACAAATTGATGAGCAATGCTTTTTTATAATGCCAACTTT
GTACAAAAAAGCAGGCTTC
[1446 nt withheld, positions 440-1885]
TGAGACCCAGCTTTCTTGTACAAAGTTGGCATTATAAGAAAGCATTGCTTATCAATTTGTTGCAACGAAC
AGGTCACTATCAGTCAAAATAAAATCATTATTTGCCATCCAGCTGATATCCCCTATAGTGAGTCGTATTA
CATGGTCATAGCTGTTTCCTGGCAGCTCTGGCCCGTGTCTCAAAATCTCTGATGTTACATTGCACAAGAT
AAAAATATATCATCATGAACAATAAAACTGTCTGCTTACATAAACAGTAATACAAGGGGTGTTATGAGCC
ATATTCAACGGGAAACGTCGAGGCCGCGATTAAATTCCAACATGGATGCTGATTTATATGGGTATAAATG
GGCTCGCGATAATGTCGGGCAATCAGGTGCGACAATCTATCGCTTGTATGGGAAGCCCGATGCGCCAGAG
TTGTTTCTGAAACATGGCAAAGGTAGCGTTGCCAATGATGTTACAGATGAGATGGTCAGACTAAACTGGC
TGACGGAATTTATGCCTCTTCCGACCATCAAGCATTTTATCCGTACTCCTGATGATGCATGGTTACTCAC
CACTGCGATCCCCGGAAAAACAGCATTCCAGGTATTAGAAGAATATCCTGATTCAGGTGAAAATATTGTT
GATGCGCTGGCAGTGTTCCTGCGCCGGTTGCATTCGATTCCTGTTTGTAATTGTCCTTTTAACAGCGATC
GCGTATTTCGTCTCGCTCAGGCGCAATCACGAATGAATAACGGTTTGGTTGATGCGAGTGATTTTGATGA
CGAGCGTAATGGCTGGCCTGTTGAACAAGTCTGGAAAGAAATGCATAAACTTTTGCCATTCTCACCGGAT
TCAGTCGTCACTCATGGTGATTTCTCACTTGATAACCTTATTTTTGACGAGGGGAAATTAATAGGTTGTA
TTGATGTTGGACGAGTCGGAATCGCAGACCGATACCAGGATCTTGCCATCCTATGGAACTGCCTCGGTGA
GTTTTCTCCTTCATTACAGAAACGGCTTTTTCAAAAATATGGTATTGATAATCCTGATATGAATAAATTG
CAGTTTCATTTGATGCTCGATGAGTTTTTCTAATCAGAATTGGTTAATTGGTTGTAACACTGGCAGAGCA
TTACGCTGACTTGACGGGACGGCGCAAGCTCATGACCAAAATCCCTTAACGTGAGTTACGCGTCGTTCCA
CTGAGCGTCAGACCCCGTAGAAAAGATCAAAGGATCTTCTTGAGATCCTTTTTTTCTGCGCGTAATCTGC
TGCTTGCAAACAAAAAAACCACCGCTACCAGCGGTGGTTTGTTTGCCGGATCAAGAGCTACCAACTCTTT
TTCCGAAGGTAACTGGCTTCAGCAGAGCGCAGATACCAAATACTGTTCTTCTAGTGTAGCCGTAGTTAGG
CCACCACTTCAAGAACTCTGTAGCACCGCCTACATACCTCGCTCTGCTAATCCTGTTACCAGTGGCTGCT
GCCAGTGGCGATAAGTCGTGTCTTACCGGGTTGGACTCAAGACGATAGTTACCGGATAAGGCGCAGCGGT
CGGGCTGAACGGGGGGTTCGTGCACACAGCCCAGCTTGGAGCGAACGACCTACACCGAACTGAGATACCT
ACAGCGTGAGCTATGAGAAAGCGCCACGCTTCCCGAAGGGAGAAAGGCGGACAGGTATCCGGTAAGCGGC
AGGGTCGGAACAGGAGAGCGCACGAGGGAGCTTCCAGGGGGAAACGCCTGGTATCTTTATAGTCCTGTCG
GGTTTCGCCACCTCTGACTTGAGCGTCGATTTTTGTGATGCTCGTCAGGGGGGCGGAGCCTATGGAAAAA
CGCCAGCAACGCGGCCTTTTTACGGTTCCTGGCCTTTTGCTGGCCTTTTGCTCACATGTTCTTTCCTGCG
TTATCCCCTGATTCTGTGGATAACCGTATTACCGCCTTTGAGTGAGCTGATACCGCTCGCCGCAGCCGAA
CGACCGAGCGCAGCGAGTCAGTGAGCGAGGAAGCGGAAGAGCGCCCAATACGCAAACCGCCTCTCCCCGC
GCGTTGGCCGATTCATTAATGCAGCTGGCACGACAGGTTTCCCGACTGGAAAGCGGGCAGTGAGCGCAAC
GCAATTAATAC
